>Addgene plasmid #85923 | AB.pCCL.sin.cPPT.GFP.miR-639.sensor.PGK.dNGFR.WPRE | addgene full sequence | sequence record 170020 | Addgene NGS Result
ATGGTGAGCAAGGGCGAGGAGCTGTTCACCGGGGTGGTGCCCATCCTGGTCGAGCTGGACGGCGACGTAA
ACGGCCACAAGTTCAGCGTGTCCGGCGAGGGCGAGGGCGATGCCACCTACGGCAAGCTGACCCTGAAGTT
CATCTGCACCACCGGCAAGCTGCCCGTGCCCTGGCCCACCCTCGTGACCACCCTGACCTACGGCGTGCAG
TGCTTCAGCCGCTACCCCGACCACATGAAGCAGCACGACTTCTTCAAGTCCGCCATGCCCGAAGGCTACG
TCCAGGAGCGCACCATCTTCTTCAAGGACGACGGCAACTACAAGACCCGCGCCGAGGTGAAGTTCGAGGG
CGACACCCTGGTGAACCGCATCGAGCTGAAGGGCATCGACTTCAAGGAGGACGGCAACATCCTGGGGCAC
AAGCTGGAGTACAACTACAACAGCCACAACGTCTATATCATGGCCGACAAGCAGAAGAACGGCATCAAGG
TGAACTTCAAGATCCGCCACAACATCGAGGACGGCAGCGTGCAGCTCGCCGACCACTACCAGCAGAACAC
CCCCATCGGCGACGGCCCCGTGCTGCTGCCCGACAACCACTACCTGAGCACCCAGTCCGCCCTGAGCAAA
GACCCCAACGAGAAGCGCGATCACATGGTCCTGCTGGAGTTCGTGACCGCCGCCGGGATCACTCTCGGCA
TGGACGAGCTGTACAAGTAAAGCGGCCGCGTCGAGAGATGGGGGAGGCTAACTGAGCTAGCCGACCTTAA
CTGGGGCGTACCAATCGTCGTAGCCAGCGCTCGCAACCGCAGCGATCAGCGCTCGCAACCGCAGCGATCA
GCGCTCGCAACCGCAGCGATCAGCGCTCGCAACCGCAGCGATCAGCGCTCGCAACCGCAGCGATCAGCGC
TCGCAACCGCAGCGATACCGGTACTAGCTTAGTCATGCACCGGGCTGCAGGAATTCGATGACAGGCGCAG
CTTCCGAGGGATTTGAGATCCAGACATGATAAGATACATTGATGAGTTTGGACAAACCAAAACTAGAATG
CAGTGAAAAAAATGCCTTATTTGTGAAATTTGTGATGCTATTGCCTTATTTGTAACCATTATAAGCTGCA
ATAAACAAGTTAACAACAACAATTGCATTCATTTTATGTTTCAGGTTCAGGGGGAGGTGTGGGAGGTTTT
TTAAAGCAAGTAAAACCTCTACAAATGTGGTATGGCTGATTATGATCAGATCTCTCGAGGCTAGTCTCGT
GATCGATAAAATTTTGAATTTTTGTAATTTGTTTTTGTAATTCTTTAGTTTGTATGTCTGTTGCTATTAT
GTCTACTATTCTTTCCCCTGCACTGTACCCCCCAATCCCCCCTTTTCTTTTAAAAGTTAACCGATACCGT
CGAGATCCGTTCACTAATCGAATGGATCTGTCTCTGTCTCTCTCTCCACCTTCTTCTTCTATTCCTTCGG
GCCTGTCGGGTCCCCTCGGGGTTGGGAGGTGGGTCTGAAACGATAATGGTGAATATCCCTGCCTAACTCT
ATTCACTATAGAAAGTACAGCAAAAACTATTCTTAAACCTACCAAGCCTCCTACTATCATTATGAATAAT
TTTATATACCACAGCCAATTTGTTATGTTAAACCAATTCCACAAACTTGCCCATTTATCTAATTCCAATA
ATTCTTGTTCATTCTTTTCTTGCTGGTTTTGCGATTCTTCAATTAAGGAGTGTATTAAGCTTGTGTAATT
GTTAATTTCTCTGTCCCACTCCATCCAGGTCGTGTGATTCCAAATCTGTTCCAGAGATTTATTACTCCAA
CTAGCATTCCAAGGCACAGCAGTGGTGCAAATGAGTTTTCCAGAGCAACCCCAAATCCCCAGGAGCTGTT
GATCCTTTAGGTATCTTTCCACAGCCAGGATTCTTGCCTGGAGCTGCTTGATGCCCCAGACTGTGAGTTG
CAACAGATGCTGTTGCGCCTCAATAGCCCTCAGCAAATTGTTCTGCTGCTGCACTATACCAGACAATAAT
TGTCTGGCCTGTACCGTCAGCGTCATTGACGCTGCGCCCATAGTGCTTCCTGCTGCTCCCAAGAACCCAA
GGAACAAAGCTCCTATTCCCACTGCTCTTTTTTCTCTCTGCACCACTCTTCTCTTTGCCTTGGTGGGTGC
TACTCCTAATGGTTCAATTTTTACTACTTTATATTTATATAATTCACTTCTCCAATTGTCCCTCATATCT
CCTCCTCCAGGTCTGAAGATCAGCGGCCGCTTGCTGTGCGGTGGTCTTACTTTTGTTTTGCTCTTCCTCT
ATCTTGTCTAAAGCTTCCTTGGTGTCTTTTATCTCTATCCTTTGATGCACACAATAGAGGGTTGCTACTG
TATTATATAATGATCTAAGTTCTTCTGATCCTGTCTGAAGGGATGGTTGTAGCTGTCCCAGTATTTGTCT
ACAGCCTTCTGATGTTTCTAACAGGCCAGGATTAACTGCGAATCGTTCTAGCTCCCTGCTTGCCCATACT
ATATGTTTTAATTTATATTTTTTCTTTCCCCCTGGCCTTAACCGAATTTTTTCCCATCGCGATCTAATTC
TCCCCCGCTTAATACTGACGCTCTCGCACCCATCTCTCTCCTTCTAGCCTCCGCTAGTCAAAATTTTTGG
CGTACTCACCAGTCGCCGCCCCTCGCCTCTTGCCGTGCGCGCTTCAGCAAGCCGAGTCCTGCGTCGAGAG
AGCTCCTCTGGTTTCCCTTTCGCTTTCAAGTCCCTGTTCGGGCGCCACTGCTAGAGATTTTCCACACTGA
CTAAAAGGGTCTGAGGGATCTCTAGTTACCAGAGTCACACAACAGACGGGCACACACTACTTGAAGCACT
CAAGGCAAGCTTTATTGAGGCTTAAGCAGTGGGTTCCCTAGTTAGCCAGAGAGCTCCCAGGCTCAGATCT
GGTCTAACCAGAGAGACCCCGGTTCACTAAACGAGCTCTGCTTATATAGACCTCCCACCGTACACGCCTA
CCGCCCATTTGCGTCAATGGGGCGGAGTTGTTACGACATTTTGGAAAGTCCCGTTGATTTTGGTGCCAAA
ACAAACTCCCATTGACGTCAATGGGGTGGAGACTTGGAAATCCCCGTGAGTCAAACCGCTATCCACGCCC
ATTGATGTACTGCCAAAACCGCATCACCATGGTAATAGCGATGACTAATACGTAGATGTACTGCCAAGTA
GGAAAGTCCCATAAGGTCATGTACTGGGCATAATGCCAGGCGGGCCATTTACCGTCATTGACGTCAATAG
GGGGCGTACTTGGCATATGATACACTTGATGTACTGCCAAGTGGGCAGTTTACCGTAAATACTCCACCCA
TTGACGTCAATGGAAAGTCCCTATTGGCGTTACTATGGGAACATACGTCATTATTGACGTCAATGGGCGG
GGGTCGTTGGGCGGTCAGCCAGGCGGGCCATTTACCGTAAGTTATGTAACGCGGAACTCCATATATGGGC
TATGAACTAATGACCCCGTAATTGATTACTATTAATAACTAGTCAATAATCAATGTCAACATGGCGGTAA
TGTTGGACATGAGCCAATATAAATGTACATATTATGATATGGATACAACGTATGCAATGGCCAAGCTTGC
AGCTCCAGCTTTTGTTCCCTTTAGTGAGGGTTAATTGCGCGCTTGGCGTAATCATGGTCATAGCTGTTTC
CTGTGTGAAATTGTTATCCGCTCACAATTCCACACAACATACGAGCCGGAAGCATAAAGTGTAAAGCCTG
GGGTGCCTAATGAGTGAGCTAACTCACATTAATTGCGTTGCGCTCACTGCCCGCTTTCCAGTCGGGAAAC
CTGTCGTGCCAGCTGCATTAATGAATCGGCCAACGCGCGGGGAGAGGCGGTTTGCGTATTGGGCGCTCTT
CCGCTTCCTCGCTCACTGACTCGCTGCGCTCGGTCGTTCGGCTGCGGCGAGCGGTATCAGCTCACTCAAA
GGCGGTAATACGGTTATCCACAGAATCAGGGGATAACGCAGGAAAGAACATGTGAGCAAAAGGCCAGCAA
AAGGCCAGGAACCGTAAAAAGGCCGCGTTGCTGGCGTTTTTCCATAGGCTCCGCCCCCCTGACGAGCATC
ACAAAAATCGACGCTCAAGTCAGAGGTGGCGAAACCCGACAGGACTATAAAGATACCAGGCGTTTCCCCC
TGGAAGCTCCCTCGTGCGCTCTCCTGTTCCGACCCTGCCGCTTACCGGATACCTGTCCGCCTTTCTCCCT
TCGGGAAGCGTGGCGCTTTCTCATAGCTCACGCTGTAGGTATCTCAGTTCGGTGTAGGTCGTTCGCTCCA
AGCTGGGCTGTGTGCACGAACCCCCCGTTCAGCCCGACCGCTGCGCCTTATCCGGTAACTATCGTCTTGA
GTCCAACCCGGTAAGACACGACTTATCGCCACTGGCAGCAGCCACTGGTAACAGGATTAGCAGAGCGAGG
TATGTAGGCGGTGCTACAGAGTTCTTGAAGTGGTGGCCTAACTACGGCTACACTAGAAGAACAGTATTTG
GTATCTGCGCTCTGCTGAAGCCAGTTACCTTCGGAAAAAGAGTTGGTAGCTCTTGATCCGGCAAACAAAC
CACCGCTGGTAGCGGTGGTTTTTTTGTTTGCAAGCAGCAGATTACGCGCAGAAAAAAAGGATCTCAAGAA
GATCCTTTGATCTTTTCTACGGGGTCTGACGCTCAGTGGAACGAAAACTCACGTTAAGGGATTTTGGTCA
TGAGATTATCAAAAAGGATCTTCACCTAGATCCTTTTAAATTAAAAATGAAGTTTTAAATCAATCTAAAG
TATATATGAGTAAACTTGGTCTGACAGTTACCAATGCTTAATCAGTGAGGCACCTATCTCAGCGATCTGT
CTATTTCGTTCATCCATAGTTGCCTGACTCCCCGTCGTGTAGATAACTACGATACGGGAGGGCTTACCAT
CTGGCCCCAGTGCTGCAATGATACCGCGAGACCCACGCTCACCGGCTCCAGATTTATCAGCAATAAACCA
GCCAGCCGGAAGGGCCGAGCGCAGAAGTGGTCCTGCAACTTTATCCGCCTCCATCCAGTCTATTAATTGT
TGCCGGGAAGCTAGAGTAAGTAGTTCGCCAGTTAATAGTTTGCGCAACGTTGTTGCCATTGCTACAGGCA
TCGTGGTGTCACGCTCGTCGTTTGGTATGGCTTCATTCAGCTCCGGTTCCCAACGATCAAGGCGAGTTAC
ATGATCCCCCATGTTGTGCAAAAAAGCGGTTAGCTCCTTCGGTCCTCCGATCGTTGTCAGAAGTAAGTTG
GCCGCAGTGTTATCACTCATGGTTATGGCAGCACTGCATAATTCTCTTACTGTCATGCCATCCGTAAGAT
GCTTTTCTGTGACTGGTGAGTACTCAACCAAGTCATTCTGAGAATAGTGTATGCGGCGACCGAGTTGCTC
TTGCCCGGCGTCAATACGGGATAATACCGCGCCACATAGCAGAACTTTAAAAGTGCTCATCATTGGAAAA
CGTTCTTCGGGGCGAAAACTCTCAAGGATCTTACCGCTGTTGAGATCCAGTTCGATGTAACCCACTCGTG
CACCCAACTGATCTTCAGCATCTTTTACTTTCACCAGCGTTTCTGGGTGAGCAAAAACAGGAAGGCAAAA
TGCCGCAAAAAAGGGAATAAGGGCGACACGGAAATGTTGAATACTCATACTCTTCCTTTTTCAATATTAT
TGAAGCATTTATCAGGGTTATTGTCTCATGAGCGGATACATATTTGAATGTATTTAGAAAAATAAACAAA
TAGGGGTTCCGCGCACATTTCCCCGAAAAGTGCCACCTAAATTGTAAGCGTTAATATTTTGTTAAAATTC
GCGTTAAATTTTTGTTAAATCAGCTCATTTTTTAACCAATAGGCCGAAATCGGCAAAATCCCTTATAAAT
CAAAAGAATAGACCGAGATAGGGT
[37 nt withheld, positions 5975-6011]
AAAGAACGTGGACTCCAACGTCAAAGG
[49 nt withheld, positions 6039-6087]
T
[91 nt withheld, positions 6089-6179]
G
[124 nt withheld, positions 6181-6304]
CCCATTCGCCATTCAGGCTGCGCAACTGTTGGGAAGGGCGATCGGTGCGGGCCTCTTCGCTATTACGCCA
GCTGGCGAAAGGGGGATGTGCTGCAAGGCGATTAAGTTGGGTAACGCCAGGGTTTTCCCAGTCACGACGT
TGTAAAACGACGGCCAGTGAGCGCGCGTAATACGACTCACTATAGGGCGAATTGGGTACGTCCCTAGGCC
TCCAAAAAAGCCTCCTCACTACTTCTGGAATAGCTCAGAGGCCGAGGCGGCCTCGGCCTCTGCATAAATA
AAAAAAATTAGTCAGCCATGGGGCGGAGAATGGGCGGAACTGGGCGGAGTTAGGGGCGGGATGGGCGGAG
TTAGGGGCGGGATAGCTAGAGCCAGACATGATAAGATACATTGATGAGTTTGGACAAACCACAACTAGAA
TGCAGTGAAAAAAATGCTTTATTTGTGAAATTTGTGATGCTATTGCTTTATTTGTAACCATTATAAGCTG
CAATAAACAAGTTCCTCTCACTCTCTGATATTCATTTCTTTGCAAGTTATAAATACTGAATAATAAGATG
ACATGAACTACTACTGCTAGAGATTTTCCACACTGACTAAAAGGGTCTGAGGGATCTCTAGTTACCAGAG
TCACACAACAGACGGGCACACACTACTTGAAGCACTCAAGGCAAGCTTTATTGAGGCTTAAGCAGTGGGT
TCCCTAGTTAGCCAGAGAGCTCCCAGGCTCAGATCTGGTCTAACCAGAGAGACCCAGTACAAGCAAAAAG
CAGATCTTGTCTTCGTTGGGAGTGAATTAGCCCTTCCAGTCCCCCCTTTTCTTTTAAAAAGTGGCTAAGA
TCTACAGCTGCCTTGTAAGTCATTGGTCTTAAAGGTACCGAGCTCGAATTCCAGGCGGGGAGGCGGCCCA
AAGGGAGATCCGACTCGTCTGAGGGCGAAGGCGAAGACGCGGAAGAGGCCGCAGAGCCGGCAGCAGGCCG
CGGGAAGGAAGGTCCGCTGGATTGAGGGCCGAAGGGACGTAGCAGAAGGACGTCCCGCGCAGAATCCAGG
TGGCAACACAGGCGAGCAGCCATGGAAAGGACGTCAGCTTCCCCGACAACACCACGGAATTGTCAGTGCC
CAACAGCCGAGCCCCTGTCCAGCAGCGGGCAAGGCAGGCGGCGATGAGTTCCGCCGTGGCAATAGGGAGG
GGGAAAGCGAAAGTCCCGGAAAGGAGCTGACAGGTGGTGGCAATGCCCCAACCAGTGGGGGTTGCGTCAG
CAAACACAGTGCACACCACGCCACGTTGCCTGACAACGGGCCACAACTCCTCATAAAGAGACAGCAACCA
GGATTTATACAAGGAGGAGAAAATGAAAGCCATACGGGAAGCAATAGCATGATACAAAGGCATTAAAGCA
GCGTATCCACATAGCGTAAAAGGAGCAACATAGTTAAGAATACCAGTCAATCTTTCACAAATTTTGTAAT
CCAGAGGTTGATTGTCGACTCTAGACTCGACTCTAGAGGATCCCCCTGTTCCACCTCTTGAAGGCTATGT
AGGCCACAAGGCCCACAACCACAGCAGCCAGGATGGAGCAATAGACAGGGATGAGGTTGTCGGTGGTGCC
TCGGGTCACCACGGGCTGGGAGCTGCCCATCACTGTGGTCACCACACCTGCCACCGTGCTGGCTATGAGG
TCTTGTTCTGGAGGTGCCTCAGGCTCCTGGGTGCTGGGGGCTGTGCTGTCCGAGCCCTCTGGGGGTGTGG
ACCGTGTAATCCAACGGCCAGGGATCTCCTCGCACTCGGCGTCGGCCCAGCGTGTGCACTCGCGGAGCTG
GCGCTCGGTGTCCTCGCACACGGTGCAGGGCAGGCACGGGTCCACGTGGTTGGCCTCGTCGGAATACGTG
CCGTCGGGGCACTCCTCGCACACGGTGTTCTGCTTGTCCTGGCAGGAGAACACGAGGCCCGAGCCCGCCT
CGCACACGCGGCACGCCTCGCAGCGCCCAGTCGTCTCATCCTGGTAGTAGCCGTAGGCGCAGCGGCACAC
GGCGTCGTCGGCCTCCACGCACGGCGCCGACATGCTCTGGAGCCCCACGCACTCGGTGCACGGCTTGCAC
GGCTCGGTCGCGCTCACCACGTCGGAGAACGTCACGCTGTCCAGGCAGGGCTCACACACGGTCTGGTTGG
CTCCACAAGGCTGGGCCACACCCTCGCCCAGGTTGCAGGCTTTGCAGCACTCACCGCTGTGTGTGTACAG
GCCTGTGGGGCATGCCTCCTTGGCACCTCCAAGGGACACCCCCAGAAGCAGCAACAGCAGCAGGCGCGGC
CCGTCCATGGCGCGGCCGGTGGCACCTGCCCCCATCGCCCGCCTCCCGCGGCAGCGCTCGACTTCCAGCT
CGGTCCGCTTTGCGGACTGATGGGGCTGCGCTGCGCTGCGCTCCAGCGCCCCCCCTGCCCGCCGGAGCTG
GCCGCGGCCCGAATTCCTGCAGCCCGGGGGATCCCCCTGGGGAGAGAGGTCGGTGATTCGGTCAACGAGG
GAGCCGACTGCCGACGTGCGCTCCGGAGGCTTGCAGAATGCGGAACACCGCGCGGGCAGGAACAGGGCCC
ACACTACCGCCCCACACCCCGCCTCCCGCACCGCCCCTTCCCGGCCGCTGCTCTCGGCGCGCCCTGCTGA
GCAGCCGCTATTGGCCACAGCCCATCGCGGTCGGCGCGCTGCCATTGCTCCCTGGCGCTGTCCGTCTGCG
AGGGTACTAGTGAGACGTGCGGCTTCCGTTTGTCACGTCCGGCACGCCGCGAACCGCAAGGAACCTTCCC
GACTTAGGGGCGGAGCAGGAAGCGTCGCCGGGGGGCCCACAAGGGTAGCGGCGAAGATCCGGGTGACGCT
GCGAACGGACGTGAAGAATGTGCGAGACCCAGGGTCGGCGCCGCTGCGTTTCCCGGAACCACGCCCAGAG
CAGCCGCGTCCCTGCGCAAACCCAGGGCTGCCTTGGAAAAGGCGCAACCCCAACCCCGTGGAATTCGATA
TCAAGCTTCTCGAGGGTAGGCGTGTACGGTGGGAGGCCTATATAAGCAGAGCTCGTTTAGTGAACCGTCA
GATCGCCTGGAGACGCCATCCACGCTGTTTTGACCTCCATAGAAGACACCGGGACCGATCCAGCCTCCGC
GGAATTCACC
Features (pLannotate 1.2.2; 34 found; start..end, strand, type, name):
      1..720     +  CDS            EGFP: the original enhanced GFP (Yang et al., 1996) mammalian codon-optimized
    950..969     +  misc_feature   MCS (fragment): pBluescript multiple cloning site
    997..1131    -  polyA_signal   SV40 poly(A) signal: SV40 polyadenylation signal
   1154..1238    -  CDS            large T antigen (fragment): large T antigen from SV40 (simian virus 40)
   1268..1385    -  misc_feature   cPPT/CTS: central polypurine tract and central termination sequence of HIV-1
   1404..1504    -  CDS            Rev (fragment): human immunodeficiency virus 1 (HIV-1) Rev protein; rev; enhances nuclear export of unspliced and incompletely spliced viral mRNAs
   1881..2114    -  misc_feature   RRE: The Rev response element (RRE) of HIV-1 allows for Rev-dependent mRNA export from the nucleus to the cytoplasm.
   2260..2623    -  CDS            HIV-1 gag (fragment): gag protein from human immunodeficiency virus 1; gag
   2607..2732    -  misc_feature   HIV-1 Ψ: packaging signal of human immunodeficiency virus type 1
   2779..2959    -  LTR            5' LTR (truncated): truncated 5' long terminal repeat (LTR) from HIV-1
   2974..3177    -  promoter       CMV promoter: human cytomegalovirus (CMV) immediate early promoter
   3178..3557    -  enhancer       CMV enhancer: human cytomegalovirus immediate early enhancer
   3658..3676    -  promoter       T3 promoter: promoter for bacteriophage T3 RNA polymerase
   3721..3737    -  protein_bind   lac operator: The lac repressor binds to the lac operator to inhibit transcription in E. coli. This inhibition can be relieved by adding lactose or isopropyl-β-D-thiogalactopyranoside (IPTG). lac repressor encoded by lacI
   3745..3775    -  promoter       lac promoter: promoter for the E. coli lac operon
   3790..3811    -  protein_bind   CAP binding site: CAP binding activates transcription in the presence of cAMP. E. coli catabolite activator protein
   3824..3916    -  CDS            lacI (fragment): lac repressor; lacI; The lac repressor binds to the lac operator to inhibit transcription in E. coli. This inhibition can be relieved by adding lactose or isopropyl-β-D-thiogalactopyranoside (IPTG).
   4099..4687    -  rep_origin     ori: high-copy-number ColE1/pMB1/pBR322/pUC origin of replication
   4858..5718    -  CDS            AmpR: β-lactamase; bla; confers resistance to ampicillin, carbenicillin, and related antibiotics
   5719..5823    -  promoter       AmpR promoter: bla
   5876..6304    -  rep_origin     f1 ori (sequence partly withheld): f1 bacteriophage origin of replication; arrow indicates direction of (+) strand synthesis
   6309..6464    -  CDS            lacZα (fragment): LacZα fragment of β-galactosidase; lacZ fragment
   6472..6490    +  promoter       T7 promoter: promoter for bacteriophage T7 RNA polymerase
   6511..6646    -  rep_origin     SV40 ori: SV40 origin of replication
   6686..6807    -  polyA_signal   SV40 poly(A) signal: SV40 polyadenylation signal
   6879..7112    -  LTR            3' LTR (ΔU3): self-inactivating 3' long terminal repeat (LTR) from HIV-1
   7114..7182    -  CDS            nef (fragment): NEF_HV1Z2 - Experimental evidence at protein level: Swiss-Prot protein existence level 1. Extracellular Nef protein targets CD4(+) T-lymphocytes for apoptosis by interacting with CXCR4 surface receptors. From Human immunodeficiency virus type 1 group M subtype D (isolate Z2/CDC-Z34) (HIV-1).
   7199..7787    -  misc_feature   WPRE: woodchuck hepatitis virus posttranscriptional regulatory element
   7801..7819    -  misc_feature   MCS (fragment): pUC18/19 multiple cloning site
   7822..8649    -  CDS            NGFR (fragment): TNR16_HUMAN - Also known as TNFRSF16. Experimental evidence at protein level: Swiss-Prot protein existence level 1. Low affinity receptor which can bind to NGF, BDNF, NTF3, and NTF4. Forms a heterodimeric receptor with SORCS2 that binds the precursor forms of NGF, BDNF and NTF3 with high affinity, and has much lower affinity for mature NGF and BDNF (PubMed:24908487). Plays an important role in differentiation and survival of specific neuronal populations during development (By similarity). Can mediate cell survival as well as cell death of neural cells. Plays a role in the inactivation of RHOA
   8764..8788    -  misc_feature   MCS (fragment): pBluescript multiple cloning site
   8791..9301    -  promoter       hPGK promoter: human phosphoglycerate kinase 1 promoter
   9304..9327    +  misc_feature   MCS (fragment): pBluescript multiple cloning site
   9329..9367    +  promoter       minimal CMV promoter: human cytomegalovirus (CMV) immediate early promoter
