[The description below was written by a language model from this plasmid's Addgene catalogue record and pLannotate feature annotations shown in this document.]
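Description:
AB.pCCL.sin.cPPT.GFP.miR-639.sensor.PGK.dNGFR.WPRE is a third-generation-style, self-inactivating HIV-1 lentiviral transfer plasmid built to report the activity of human miR-639 in transduced cells. It is propagated in E. coli through a high-copy ColE1/pUC origin with ampicillin resistance, and also carries an f1 origin and an SV40 origin. The viral genome is transcribed from a chimeric CMV enhancer/promoter fused to a truncated 5' LTR, followed by the Ψ packaging signal with a partial gag fragment, the RRE for Rev-dependent export, and the cPPT/CTS. It ends with a ΔU3 3' LTR that inactivates LTR promoter activity after integration.

The payload is a bidirectional expression unit. The human PGK promoter drives a truncated NGFR fragment (dNGFR), a cell-surface marker, followed by the WPRE, which enhances transcript expression. A minimal CMV promoter sits back to back with PGK and points in the opposite direction. It drives EGFP, whose transcript ends at an SV40 polyadenylation signal. The 171 bp miR-639 sensor was cloned between NheI and AgeI. It is not annotated in the feature table, but the unannotated gap between the EGFP coding sequence and its poly(A) signal is the most likely location, which would put it in the EGFP 3' UTR; the record does not describe its internal composition. In this design, active miR-639 would reduce EGFP expression while dNGFR stays unaffected, so dNGFR serves as an internal normaliser for transduction and expression level. The catalogue states the purpose only as a sensor plasmid, and the associated work concerns high-throughput measurement of microRNA activity with sensor and decoy libraries. The sequenced record is 9,464 nt, slightly shorter than the 9,480 bp listed in the catalogue.
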