Addgene plasmid #85923: AB.pCCL.sin.cPPT.GFP.miR-639.sensor.PGK.dNGFR.WPRE
Purpose: Sensor Plasmid
Depositing lab: Brian Brown. Depositing organization: Icahn School of Medicine at Mount Sinai. Publication: High-throughput assessment of microRNA activity and function using microRNA sensor and decoy libraries. Mullokandov G, Baccarini A, Ruzo A, Jayaprakash AD, Tung N, Israelow B, Evans MJ, Sachidanandam R, Brown BD. Nat Methods. 2012 Jul 1;9(8):840-6. doi: 10.1038/nmeth.2078. PubMed 22751203.
Backbone
  Vector backbone: AB.pCCL.sin.cPPT.GFP.PGK.dNGFR.WPRE
  Backbone size w/o insert (bp): 9309
  Total vector size (bp): 9480
  Vector type: Lentiviral
  Selectable markers: eGFP , NGFR
Growth in bacteria
  Bacterial resistance: Ampicillin, 100 μg/mL
  Growth temperature: 37°C
  Growth strain: NEB Stable
  Copy number: High Copy
Gene/Insert
  Gene/Insert name: miR-639 Sensor
  Species: H. sapiens (human)
  Insert size (bp): 171
  Entrez Gene: MIR639 (a.k.a. MIRN639, hsa-mir-639)
  Promoter: PGK
  Cloning method: Restriction Enzyme; 5′ cloning site NheI (not destroyed); 3′ cloning site AgeI (not destroyed)
  Sequencing primers: 5′ AACAGACATACAAACTAAAG
Terms and licenses: Academic/Nonprofit Terms; Industry Terms: Not Available to Industry
How to cite: AB.pCCL.sin.cPPT.GFP.miR-639.sensor.PGK.dNGFR.WPRE was a gift from Brian Brown (Addgene plasmid # 85923 ; http://n2t.net/addgene:85923 ; RRID:Addgene_85923)
