>Addgene plasmid #85923 | AB.pCCL.sin.cPPT.GFP.miR-639.sensor.PGK.dNGFR.WPRE | depositor partial sequence | sequence record 167414 | AB.pCCL.sin.cPPT.GFP.miR-639.sensor.PGK.dNGFR.WPRE sequence 786 bps
ATCGATCACGAGACTAGCCTCGAGAGATCTGATCATAATCAGCCATACCACATTTGTAGAGGTTTTACTT
GCTTTAAAAAACCTCCCACACCTCCCCCTGAACCTGAAACATAAAATGAATGCAATTGTTGTTGTTAACT
TGTTTATTGCAGCTTATAATGGTTACAAATAAGGCAATAGCATCACAAATTTCACAAATAAGGCATTTTT
TTCACTGCATTCTAGTTTTGGTTTGTCCAAACTCATCAATGTATCTTATCATGTCTGGATCTCAAATCCC
TCGGAAGCTGCGCCTGTCATCGAATTCCTGCAGCCCGGTGCATGACTAAGCTAGTACCGGTATCGCTGCG
GTTGCGAGCGCTGATCGCTGCGGTTGCGAGCGCTGATCGCTGCGGTTGCGAGCGCTGATCGCTGCGGTTG
CGAGCGCTGATCGCTGCGGTTGCGAGCGCTGATCGCTGCGGTTGCGAGCGCTGGCTACGACGATTGGTAC
GCCCCAGTTAAGGTCGGCTAGCTCAGTTAGCCTCCCCCATCTCTCGACGCGGCCGCTTTACTTGTACAGC
TCGTCCATGCCGAGAGTGATCCCGGCGGCGGTCACGAACTCCAGCAGGACCATGTGATCGCGCTTCTCGT
TGGGGTCTTTGCTCAGGGCGGACTGGGTGCTCAGGTAGTGGTTGTCGGGCAGCAGCACGGGGCCGTCGCC
GATGGGGGTGTTCTGCTGGTAGTGGTCGGCGAGCTGCACGCTGCCGTCCTCGATGTTGTGGCGGATCTTG
AAGTTCACCTTGATGC
